Addgene plasmid #57588: tdEos-Calnexin-N-14
Purpose: Localization: Endoplasmic Reticulum, Excitation: 505 / 569, Emission: 516 / 581
Depositing lab: Michael Davidson. Depositing organization: Florida State University, Tallahassee.
Backbone
  Vector backbone: tdEos-N1
  Backbone size w/o insert (bp): 4750
  Vector type: Mammalian Expression
  Selectable markers: Neomycin (select with G418)
Growth in bacteria
  Bacterial resistance: Kanamycin, 50 μg/mL
  Growth temperature: 37°C
  Growth strain: DH5alpha
  Copy number: High Copy
Gene/Insert
  Gene/Insert name: Calnexin (alt name: NM_001746.3)
  Species: H. sapiens (human)
  Mutation: I474N in Calnexin
  Entrez Gene: CANX (a.k.a. CNX, IP90, P90)
  Promoter: CMV
  Tag / fusion protein: tdEos (C terminal on backbone)
  Cloning method: Unknown
  Sequencing primers: 5′ CMV-F; 3′ SV40pA-R
Terms and licenses: Academic/Nonprofit Terms; Industry Terms
Depositor comments: . Excitation = 505 / 569; Emission = 516 / 581
How to cite: tdEos-Calnexin-N-14 was a gift from Michael Davidson (Addgene plasmid # 57588 ; http://n2t.net/addgene:57588 ; RRID:Addgene_57588)
