[The description below was written by a language model from this plasmid's Addgene catalogue record.]
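Description:
tdEos-Calnexin-N-14 is a mammalian expression plasmid built on the tdEos-N1 backbone (about 4.75 kb without the insert), an N1-style fusion vector in which a gene of interest is placed upstream of the fluorescent protein coding sequence. It is maintained as a high-copy plasmid in E. coli under kanamycin selection, and it carries a neomycin resistance marker so that transfected mammalian cells can be selected with G418. No feature table accompanies the record, so the origin of replication and the exact arrangement of the marker cassette are not stated, and the cloning method is recorded as unknown. The listed sequencing primer sites point to a CMV promoter upstream of the insert and an SV40 polyadenylation signal downstream of it.

The payload is human calnexin (CANX), an integral membrane chaperone of the endoplasmic reticulum, expressed from the CMV promoter with tdEos fused to its C terminus. The calnexin sequence carries an I474N substitution relative to the reference; the record does not say whether this is deliberate or what effect it has. The "14" in the name may refer to a linker between the two proteins, but the record does not confirm this. tdEos is a tandem-dimer form of the photoconvertible protein Eos, and the two listed spectral pairs correspond to its green state (excitation 505 nm, emission 516 nm) and its red state after photoconversion (excitation 569 nm, emission 581 nm). The stated purpose is endoplasmic reticulum localization, so the construct serves as an ER marker for live- or fixed-cell imaging. Photoconversion also makes it suitable for optical highlighting, tracking of labelled protein pools, and localization-based super-resolution microscopy.
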