>Addgene plasmid #57588 | tdEos-Calnexin-N-14 | depositor partial sequence | sequence record 88737 | insert sequence
GATCCGCTAGCGCTACCGGACTCAGATCTCGAGACCGCCATGGAAGGGAAGTGGTTGCTGTGTATGTTAC
TGGTGCTTGGAACTGCTATTGTTGAGGCTCATGATGGACATGATGATGATGTGATTGATATTGAGGATGA
CCTTGACGATGTCATTGAAGAGGTAGAAGACTCAAAACCAGATACCACTGCTCCTCCTTCATCTCCCAAG
GTTACTTACAAAGCTCCAGTTCCAACAGGGGAAGTATATTTTGCTGATTCTTTTGACAGAGGAACTCTGT
CAGGGTGGATTTTATCCAAAGCCAAGAAAGACGATACCGATGATGAAATTGCCAAATATGATGGAAAGTG
GGAGGTAGAGGAAATGAAGGAGTCAAAGCTTCCAGGTGATAAAGGACTTGTGTTGATGTCTCGGGCCAAG
CATCATGCCATCTCTGCTAAACTGAACAAGCCCTTCCTGTTTGACACCAAGCCTCTCATTGTTCAGTATG
AGGTTAATTTCCAAAATGGAATAGAATGTGGTGGTGCCTATGTGAAACTGCTTTCTAAAACACCAGAACT
CAACCTGGATCAGTTCCATGACAAGACCCCTTATACGATTATGTTTGGTCCAGATAAATGTGGAGAGGAC
TATAAACTGCACTTCATCTTCCGACACAAAAACCCCAAAACGGGTATCTATGAAGAAAAACATGCTAAGA
GGCCAGATGCAGATCTGAAGACCTATTTTACTGATAAGAAAACACATCTTTACACACTAATCTTGAATCC
AGATAATAGTTTTGAAATACTGGTTGACCAATCTGTGGTGAATAGTGGAAATCTGCTCAATGACATGACT
CCTCCTGTAAATCCTTCACGTGAAATTGAGGACCCAGAAGACCGGAAGCCCGAGGATTGGGATGAAAGAC
CAAAAATCCCAGATCCAGAAGCTGTCAAGCCAGATGACTGGGATGAAGATGCCCCTGCTAAGATTCCAGA
TGAAGAGGCCACAAAACCCGAAGGCTGGTTAGATGATGAGCCTGAGTACGTACCTGATCCAGACGCAGAG
AAACCTGAGGATTGGGATGAAGACATGGATGGAGAATGGGAGGCTCCTCAGATTGCCAACCCTAGATGTG
AGTCAGCTCCTGGATGTGGTGTCTGGCAGCGACCTGTGATTGACAACCCCAATTATAAAGGCAAATGGAA
GCCTCCTATGATTGACAATCCCAGTTACCAGGGAATCTGGAAACCCAGGAAAATACCAAATCCAGATTTC
TTTGAAGATCTGGAACCTTTCAGAATGACTCCTTTTAGTGCTATTGGTTTGGAGCTGTGGTCCATGACCT
CTGACATTTTTTTTGACAACTTTATCATTTGTGCTGATCGAAGAATAGTTGATGATTGGGCCAATGATGG
ATGGGGCCTGAAGAAAGCTGCTGATGGGGCTGCTGAGCCAGGCGTTGTGGGGCAGATGAACGAGGCAGCT
GAAGAGCGCCCGTGGCTGTGGGTAGTCTATATTCTAACTGTAGCCCTTCCTGTGTTCCTGGTTATCCTCT
TCTGCTGTTCTGGAAAGAAACAGACCAGTGGTATGGAGTATAAGAAAACTGATGCACCTCAACCGGATGT
GAAGGAAGAGGAAGAAGAGAAGGAAGAGGAAAAGGACAAGGGAGATGAGGAGGAGGAAGGAGAAGAGAAA
CTTGAAGAGAAACAGAAAAGTGATGCTGAAGAAGATGGTGGCACTGTCAGTCAAGAGGAGGAAGACAGAA
AACCTAAAGCAGAGGAGGATGAAATTTTGAACAGATCACCAAGAAACAGAAAGCCACGAAGAGAGGGGGG
TGCGTCAGGCGGCAGCGGATCTGGACCGGTCGCCACCATGAGTGCGATTAAGCCAGACATGAAGATCAAC
CTCCGTATGGAAGGCAACGTAAACGGGCACCACTTTGTGATCGACGGAGATGGTACAGGCAAGCCTTTTG
AGGGAAAACAGAGTATGGATCTTGAAGTCAAAGAGGGCGGACCTCTGCCTTTTGCCTTTGATATCCTGAC
CACTGCATTCCATTACGGCAACAGGGTATTCGCCGAATATCCAGACCACATACAAGACTATTTTAAGCAG
TCGTTTCCTAAGGGGTATTCGTGGGAACGAAGCTTGACTTTCGAAGACGGGGGCATTTGCATTGCCAGAA
ACGACATAACAATGGAAGGGGACACTTTCTATAATAAAGTTCGATTTCACGGTGTAAACTTTCCCGCCAA
TGGTCCAGTTATGCAGAAGAAGACGCTGAAATGGGAGCCCTCCACTGAGAAAATGTATGTGCGTGATGGA
GTGCTGACTGGTGATATTCGCATGGCTTTGTTGCTTGAAGGAAATGCCCATTACCGATGTGACTTCAGAA
CTACTTACAAAGCTAAGGAGAAGGGTGTCAAGTTACCAGGCTACCACTTTGTGGACCACTGCATTGAGAT
TTTAAGCCATGACAAAGATTACAACAAGGTTAAGCTGTATGAGCATGCTGTTGCTCATTCTGGATTGCCT
GACAATGCCAGACGATCCGGTAGCGGTCACGGTACTGGTTCTACTGGTTCTGGTTCTTCTGAGAGTGCGA
TTAAGCCAGACATGAAGATCAACCTCCGTATGGAAGGCAACGTAAACGGGCACCACTTTGTGATCGACGG
AGATGGTACAGGCAAGCCTTTTGAGGGAAAACAGAGTATGGATCTTGAAGTCAAAGAGGGCGGACCTCTG
CCTTTTGCCTTTGATATCCTGACCACTGCATTCCATTACGGCAACAGGGTATTCGCCGAATATCCAGACC
ACATACAAGACTATTTTAAGCAGTCGTTTCCTAAGGGGTATTCGTGGGAACGAAGCTTGACTTTCGAAGA
CGGGGGCATTTGCATTGCCAGAAACGACATAACAATGGAAGGGGACACTTTCTATAATAAAGTTCGATTT
CACGGTGTAAACTTTCCCGCCAATGGTCCAGTTATGCAGAAGAAGACGCTGAAATGGGAGCCCTCCACTG
AGAAAATGTATGTGCGTGATGGAGTGCTGACTGGTGATATTCGCATGGCTTTGTTGCTTGAAGGAAATGC
CCATTACCGATGTGACTTCAGAACTACTTACAAAGCTAAGGAGAAGGGTGTCAAGTTACCAGGCTACCAC
TTTGTGGACCACTGCATTGAGATTTTAAGCCATGACAAAGATTACAACAAGGTTAAGCTGTATGAGCATG
CTGTTGCTCATTCTGGATTGCCTGACAATGCCAGACGATAAGCGGCCGCGACTCTAGATCATAATCAGCC
ATA
