>Addgene plasmid #57588 | tdEos-Calnexin-N-14 | addgene partial sequence | sequence record 105666 | CMV-F 5'-CGCAAATGGGCGGTAGGCGTG-3'
ACCGTCAGATCCGCTAGCGCTACCGGACTCAGATCTCGAGACCGCCATGGAAGGGAAGTGGTTGCTGTGT
ATGTTACTGGTGCTTGGAACTGCTATTGTTGAGGCTCATGATGGACATGATGATGATGTGATTGATATTG
AGGATGACCTTGACGATGTCATTGAAGAGGTAGAAGACTCAAAACCAGATACCACTGCTCCTCCTTCATC
TCCCAAGGTTACTTACAAAGCTCCAGTTCCAACAGGGGAAGTATATTTTGCTGATTCTTTTGACAGAGGA
ACTCTGTCAGGGTGGATTTTATCCAAAGCCAAGAAAGACGATACCGATGATGAAATTGCCAAATATGATG
GAAAGTGGGAGGTAGAGGAAATGAAGGAGTCAAAGCTTCCAGGTGATAAAGGACTTGTGTTGATGTCTCG
GGCCAAGCATCATGCCATCTCTGCTAAACTGAACAAGCCCTTCCTGTTTGACACCAAGCCTCTCATTGTT
CAGTATGAGGTTAATTTCCAAAATGGAATAGAATGTGGTGGTGCCTATGTGAAACTGCTTTCTAAAACAC
CAGAACTCAACCTGGATCAGTTCCATGACAAGACCCCTTATACGATTATGTTTGGTCCAGATAAATGTGG
AGAGGACTATAAACTGCACTTCATCTTCCGACACAAAAACCCCAAAACGGGTATCTATGAAGAAAAACAT
GCTAAGAGGCCAGATGCAGATCTGAAGACCTATTTTACTGATAAGAAAACACATCTTTACACACTAATCT
TGAATCCAGATAATAGTTT
